Addgene plasmid #238791: LgBiT-CYBC1 (TK) Vector
Purpose: Express LgBiT-CYBC1 Fusion Protein in Mammalian Cells under a TK promoter
Depositing lab: Promega Corporation.
Backbone
  Vector backbone: pFN33K LgBiT TK-neo Flexi(R) Vector
  Vector type: Mammalian Expression
  Selectable markers: Neomycin
Growth in bacteria
  Bacterial resistance: Kanamycin, 50 μg/mL
  Growth temperature: 37°C
  Growth strain: DH5alpha
  Copy number: Low Copy
Gene/Insert
  Gene/Insert name: CYBC1
  Species: H. sapiens (human)
  Mutation: None
  Entrez Gene: CYBC1 (a.k.a. C17orf62, CGD5, Eros)
  Promoter: TK
  Tag / fusion protein: LgBiT (N terminal on backbone)
  Cloning method: Other
Terms and licenses: Academic/Nonprofit Terms; Industry Terms
How to cite: LgBiT-CYBC1 (TK) Vector was a gift from Promega Corporation (Addgene plasmid # 238791 ; http://n2t.net/addgene:238791 ; RRID:Addgene_238791)
