[The description below was written by a language model from this plasmid's Addgene catalogue record and pLannotate feature annotations shown in this document.]
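Description:
LgBiT-CYBC1 (TK) Vector is a mammalian expression plasmid of about 5.1 kb built on the pFN33K LgBiT TK-neo Flexi Vector backbone. It expresses human CYBC1 (also known as C17orf62, CGD5 or Eros) with no recorded mutations, fused at its N terminus to LgBiT. LgBiT is the large subunit of the split NanoLuc luciferase system, and the annotation software accordingly detects it as a NanoLuc fragment lying just upstream of the CYBC1 coding sequence. The fusion is driven by the herpes simplex virus thymidine kinase (TK) promoter, a relatively weak constitutive promoter generally chosen to keep expression modest rather than strongly overexpressed. An SV40 polyadenylation signal is annotated downstream of the cassette, although on the opposite strand in the feature table. Short fragments called between the insert and this signal (multiple cloning site, T7 terminator, solubility tag, large T antigen) appear to be backbone remnants or partial matches rather than functional parts.

A single neomycin phosphotransferase gene provides selection in both hosts. It is preceded by the SV40 enhancer/early promoter for neomycin-class (G418) selection in mammalian cells and by the bacterial EM7 promoter for kanamycin resistance in E. coli, and it is followed by a synthetic poly(A) signal. Replication in bacteria relies on a ColE1/pUC-type origin, and a cer site helps keep the plasmid monomeric. The catalogue entry lists the plasmid as low copy, whereas the annotation describes the origin as a high-copy type. Because LgBiT regains luciferase activity when complemented by a small partner peptide, the construct suits luminescent complementation assays of CYBC1 protein interactions in live cells, though the record itself states only expression of the fusion protein.
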