Features (pLannotate 1.2.2; 17 found; start..end, strand, type, name):
      2..753     +  promoter       HSV TK promoter: herpes simplex virus thymidine kinase promoter
    802..1275    +  CDS            Nluc (fragment): NanoLuc® luciferase human codon-optimized
   1333..1893    +  CDS            CYBC1: CYBC1_HUMAN - Also known as C17orf62 From Homo sapiens (Human).
   1902..1957    +  misc_feature   MCS: pUC18/19 multiple cloning site
   1964..2013    +  CDS            SET1 (fragment): solubility-enhancement tag derived from T7 phage gene 10B
   2021..2040    +  terminator     T7 terminator (fragment): transcription terminator for bacteriophage T7 RNA polymerase
   2062..2183    -  polyA_signal   SV40 poly(A) signal: SV40 polyadenylation signal
   2206..2274    -  CDS            large T antigen (fragment): large T antigen from SV40 (simian virus 40)
   2279..2311    +  rep_origin     M13 ori (fragment): M13 bacteriophage origin of replication; arrow indicates direction of (+) strand synthesis
   2312..2363    -  misc_feature   bom (fragment): basis of mobility region from pBR322
   2428..2785    +  promoter       SV40 promoter: SV40 enhancer and early promoter
   2800..2847    +  promoter       EM7 promoter: synthetic bacterial promoter&nbsp
   2879..3670    +  CDS            neo: KKA2_KLEPN - Also known as kan, nptII. Experimental evidence at protein level: Swiss-Prot protein existence level 1. Resistance to kanamycin, neomycin, paromomycin, ribostamycin, butirosin and gentamicin B. From Klebsiella pneumoniae.
   3737..3785    +  polyA_signal   poly(A) signal: synthetic polyadenylation signal
   3806..3895    -  CDS            tnpA (fragment): TN5P_ECOLX - Also known as tnp. Experimental evidence at protein level: Swiss-Prot protein existence level 1. Mediates transposition of transposon Tn5 by a 'cut and paste' mechanism. First, the monomeric transposase binds the 19 bp inverted DNA repeats flanking the transposon. Then, dimerization of the DNA- bound transposase creates a synaptic DNA complex. After nicking of the first DNA strand, excision of the transposon proceeds through a series of intermediates. The transposase then mediates the insertion of the transposon at a new site by strand transfer. The activity of the wild- type tran
   4024..4612    -  rep_origin     ori: high-copy-number ColE1/pMB1/pBR322/pUC origin of replication
   4728..5011    +  misc_feature   cer region: ColE1-derived recombination site that helps to maintain plasmids as monomers
>Addgene plasmid #238791 | LgBiT-CYBC1 (TK) Vector | addgene full sequence | sequence record 479826 | Addgene NGS Result
AAATGAGTCTTCGGACCTCGCGGGGGCCGCTTAAGCGGTGGTTAGGGTTTGTCTGACGCGGGGGGAGGGG
GAAGGAACGAAACACTCTCATTCGGAGGCGGCTCGGGGTTTGGTCTTGGTGGCCACGGGCACGCAGAAGA
GCGCCGCGATCCTCTTAAGCACCCCCCCGCCCTCCGTGGAGGCGGGGGTTTGGTCGGCGGGTGGTAACTG
GCGGGCCGCTGACTCGGGCGGGTCGCGCGCCCCAGAGTGTGACCTTTTCGGTCTGCTCGCAGACCCCCGG
GCGGCGCCGCCGCGGCGGCGACGGGCTCGCTGGGTCCTAGGCTCCATGGGGACCGTATACGTGGACAGGC
TCTGGAGCATCCGCACGACTGCGGTGATATTACCGGAGACCTTCTGCGGGACGAGCCGGGTCACGCGGCT
GACGCGGAGCGTCCGTTGGGCGACAAACACCAGGACGGGGCACAGGTACACTATCTTGTCACCCGGAGGC
GCGAGGGACTGCAGGAGCTTCAGGGAGTGGCGCAGCTGCTTCATCCCCGTGGCCCGTTGCTCGCGTTTGC
TGGCGGTGTCCCCGGAAGAAATATATTTGCATGTCTTTAGTTCTATGATGACACAAACCCCGCCCAGCGT
CTTGTCATTGGCGAAGTCGAACACGCAGATGCAGTCGGGGCGGCGCGGTCCCAGGTCCACTTCGCATATT
AAGGTGACGCGTGTGGCCTCGAACACCGAGCGACCCTGCAGCGACCCGCTTAAAAGCTTGGCAATCCGGT
ACTGTTGGTAAAGCCACCGCTAGCGCTCACCATGGTCTTCACACTCGAAGATTTCGTTGGGGACTGGGAA
CAGACAGCCGCCTACAACCTGGACCAAGTCCTTGAACAGGGAGGTGTGTCCAGTTTGCTGCAGAATCTCG
CCGTGTCCGTAACTCCGATCCAAAGGATTGTCCGGAGCGGTGAAAATGCCCTGAAGATCGACATCCATGT
CATCATCCCGTATGAAGGTCTGAGCGCCGACCAAATGGCCCAGATCGAAGAGGTGTTTAAGGTGGTGTAC
CCTGTGGATGATCATCACTTTAAGGTGATCCTGCCCTATGGCACACTGGTAATCGACGGGGTTACGCCGA
ACATGCTGAACTATTTCGGACGGCCGTATGAAGGCATCGCCGTGTTCGACGGCAAAAAGATCACTGTAAC
AGGGACCCTGTGGAACGGCAACAAAATTATCGACGAGCGCCTGATCACCCCCGACGGCTCCATGCTGTTC
CGAGTAACCATCAACAGTGGGAGCTCCGGTGGTGGCGGGAGCGGAGGTGGAGGCTCGAGCGGTGCGATCG
CCATGTACCTGCAGGTGGAGACCCGCACCAGCTCCCGCCTCCATCTGAAGAGGGCTCCAGGCATCCGGTC
CTGGTCCCTGCTGGTTGGAATCTTGTCGATTGGCCTGGCTGCTGCCTACTACAGCGGAGATAGCCTGGGC
TGGAAGCTCTTCTACGTCACAGGCTGCCTGTTTGTGGCTGTGCAGAACTTGGAGGACTGGGAGGAAGCCA
TCTTCGACAAGAGCACAGGGAAGGTTGTTTTGAAGACGTTCAGCCTCTACAAGAAGCTGCTGACTCTTTT
CAGAGCTGGCCACGACCAGGTGGTGGTCCTGCTCCATGATGTCCGTGATGTGAGCGTGGAGGAGGAGAAG
GTCCGGTACTTCGGGAAAGGCTACATGGTGGTGCTCCGGCTTGCGACGGGCTTCTCCCACCCCCTCACGC
AGAGTGCAGTCATGGGCCACCGCAGTGATGTGGAAGCCATCGCCAAGCTCATCACCAGCTTCCTGGAGCT
GCACTGCCTTGAGAGCCCCACAGAGCTGTCTCAGAGCAGCGACAGTGAGGCCGGTGACCCTGCAAGCCAG
AGCGTTTAAACGAATTCGGGCTCGGTACCCGGGGATCCTCTAGAGTCGACCTGCAGGCATGCAAGCTGAT
CCGGCTGCTAACAAAGCCCGAAAGGAAGCTGAGTTGGCTGCTGCCACCGCTGAGCAATAACTAGCATAAC
CCCTTGGGGCGGCCGCTTCGAGCAGACATGATAAGATACATTGATGAGTTTGGACAAACCACAACTAGAA
TGCAGTGAAAAAAATGCTTTATTTGTGAAATTTGTGATGCTATTGCTTTATTTGTAACCATTATAAGCTG
CAATAAACAAGTTAACAACAACAATTGCATTCATTTTATGTTTCAGGTTCAGGGGGAGATGTGGGAGGTT
TTTTTAAGCAAGTAAAACCTCTACAAATGTGGTAAAATCGAATTTTAACAAAATATTAACGCTTACAATT
TCCTGATGCGGTATTTTCTCCTTACGCATCTGTGCGGTATTTCACACCGCATACGCGGATCTGCGCAGCA
CCATGGCCTGAAATAACCTCTGAAAGAGGAACTTGGTTAGGTACCTTCTGAGGCGGAAAGAACCAGCTGT
GGAATGTGTGTCAGTTAGGGTGTGGAAAGTCCCCAGGCTCCCCAGCAGGCAGAAGTATGCAAAGCATGCA
TCTCAATTAGTCAGCAACCAGGTGTGGAAAGTCCCCAGGCTCCCCAGCAGGCAGAAGTATGCAAAGCATG
CATCTCAATTAGTCAGCAACCATAGTCCCGCCCCTAACTCCGCCCATCCCGCCCCTAACTCCGCCCAGTT
CCGCCCATTCTCCGCCCCATGGCTGACTAATTTTTTTTATTTATGCAGAGGCCGAGGCCGCCTCGGCCTC
TGAGCTATTCCAGAAGTAGTGAGGAGGCTTTTTTGGAGGCCTAGGCTTTTGCAAAAAGCTTAATTAACTG
TTGACAATTAATCATCGGCATAGTATATCGGCATAGTATAATACGACAAGGTGAGGAACTAAACCCAGGA
GGCAGATCATGATTGAACAAGATGGATTGCACGCAGGTTCTCCGGCCGCTTGGGTGGAGAGGCTATTCGG
CTATGACTGGGCACAACAGACAATCGGCTGCTCTGATGCCGCCGTGTTCCGGCTGTCAGCGCAGGGGCGC
CCGGTTCTTTTTGTCAAGACCGACCTGTCCGGTGCCCTGAATGAACTGCAGGACGAGGCAGCGCGGCTAT
CGTGGCTGGCCACGACGGGCGTTCCTTGCGCAGCTGTGCTCGACGTTGTCACTGAAGCGGGAAGGGACTG
GCTGCTATTGGGCGAAGTGCCGGGGCAGGATCTCCTGTCATCTCACCTTGCTCCTGCCGAGAAAGTATCC
ATCATGGCTGATGCAATGCGGCGGCTGCATACGCTTGATCCGGCTACCTGCCCATTCGACCACCAAGCGA
AACATCGCATCGAGCGAGCACGTACTCGGATGGAAGCCGGTCTTGTCGATCAGGATGATCTGGACGAAGA
GCATCAGGGGCTCGCGCCAGCCGAACTGTTCGCCAGGCTCAAGGCGCGCATGCCCGACGGCGAGGATCTC
GTCGTGACCCATGGCGATGCCTGCTTGCCGAATATCATGGTGGAAAATGGCCGCTTTTCTGGATTCATCG
ACTGTGGCCGGCTGGGTGTGGCGGACCGCTATCAGGACATAGCGTTGGCTACCCGTGATATTGCTGAAGA
GCTTGGCGGCGAATGGGCTGACCGCTTCCTCGTGCTTTACGGTATCGCCGCTCCCGATTCGCAGCGCATC
GCCTTCTATCGCCTTCTTGACGAGTTCTTCTGAGCGGGACTCTGGGGTTCGAAATGACCGACCAAGCGAC
GCCCAACCTGCCATCACGATGGCCGCAATAAAATATCTTTATTTTCATTACATCTGTGTGTTGGTTTTTT
GTGTGAATCGATAGCGATAAGGATCCTCTTTGCGCTTGCGTTTTCCCTTGTCCAGATAGCCCAGTAGCTG
ACATTCATCCGGGGTCAGCACCGTTTCTGCGGACTGGCTTTCTACCCGGTATCAGCTCACTCAAAGGCGG
TAATACGGTTATCCACAGAATCAGGGGATAACGCAGGAAAGAACATGTGAGCAAAAGGCCAGCAAAAGGC
CAGGAACCGTAAAAAGGCCGCGTTGCTGGCGTTTTTCCATAGGCTCCGCCCCCCTGACGAGCATCACAAA
AATCGACGCTCAAGTCAGAGGTGGCGAAACCCGACAGGACTATAAAGATACCAGGCGTTTCCCCCTGGAA
GCTCCCTCGTGCGCTCTCCTGTTCCGACCCTGCCGCTTACCGGATACCTGTCCGCCTTTCTCCCTTCGGG
AAGCGTGGCGCTTTCTCATAGCTCACGCTGTAGGTATCTCAGTTCGGTGTAGGTCGTTCGCTCCAAGCTG
GGCTGTGTGCACGAACCCCCCGTTCAGCCCGACCGCTGCGCCTTATCCGGTAACTATCGTCTTGAGTCCA
ACCCGGTAAGACACGACTTATCGCCACTGGCAGCAGCCACTGGTAACAGGATTAGCAGAGCGAGGTATGT
AGGCGGTGCTACAGAGTTCTTGAAGTGGTGGCCTAACTACGGCTACACTAGAAGGACAGTATTTGGTATC
TGCGCTCTGCTGAAGCCAGTTACCTTCGGAAAAAGAGTTGGTAGCTCTTGATCCGGCAAACAAACCACCG
CTGGTAGCGGTGGTTTTTTTGTTTGCAAGCAGCAGATTACGCGCAGAAAAAAAGGATTTCAAGAAGATCC
TTTGATCTTTTCTACGGGGTCTGACGCTCAGTGGAACGAAAACTCACGTTAAGGGATTTTGGTCATGAGA
TTATCAAAAAGGATCTTCACCTAGATCCTTTTATAGTCCGGAAATACAGGAACGCACGCTGGATGGCCCT
TCGCTGGGATGGTGAAACCATGAAAAATGGCAGCTTCAGTGGATTAAGTGGGGGTAATGTGGCCTGTACC
CTCTGGTTGCATAGGTATTCATACGGTTAAAATTTATCAGGCGCGATTGCGGCAGTTTTTCGGGTGGTTT
GTTGCCATTTTTACCTGTCTGCTGCCGTGATCGCGCTGAACGCGTTTTAGCGGTGCGTACAATTAAGGGA
TTATGGTAAATCCACTTACTGTCTGCCCTCGTAGCCATCGAGATAAACCGCAGTACTCCGGCCACGATGC
GTCCGGCGTAGAGGATCGAGATCT
